>Addgene plasmid #217735 | HA-MBP-TEVpCS-ADGRG4 CTFdeltaTA-FLAG | addgene full sequence | sequence record 429968 | Addgene NGS Result
GGATCTGCGATCGCTCCGGTGCCCGTCAGTGGGCAGAGCGCACATCGCCCACAGTCCCCGAGAAGTTGGG
GGGAGGGGTCGGCAATTGAACGGGTGCCTAGAGAAGGTGGCGCGGGGTAAACTGGGAAAGTGATGTCGTG
TACTGGCTCCGCCTTTTTCCCGAGGGTGGGGGAGAACCGTATATAAGTGCAGTAGTCGCCGTGAACGTTC
TTTTTCGCAACGGGTTTGCCGCCAGAACACAGCTGAAGCTTCGAGGGGCTCGCATCTCTCCTTCACGCGC
CCGCCGCCCTACCTGAGGCCGCCATCCACGCCGGTTGAGTCGCGTTCTGCCGCCTCCCGCCTGTGGTGCC
TCCTGAACTGCGTCCGCCGTCTAGGTAAGTTTAAAGCTCAGGTCGAGACCGGGCCTTTGTCCGGCGCTCC
CTTGGAGCCTACCTAGACTCAGCCGGCTCTCCACGCTTTGCCTGACCCTGCTTGCTCAACTCTACGTCTT
TGTTTCGTTTTCTGTTCTGCGCCGTTACAGATCCAAGCTGTGACCGGCGCCTACCTGAGATCACCGGCGA
AGGAGGGCCACCATGTACAGGATGCAACTCCTGTCTTGCATTGCACTAAGTCTTGCACTTGTCACGAATT
CGTACCCATACGATGTTCCAGATTACGCTGGATCCAAAATTGAAGAAGGCAAACTGGTGATTTGGATTAA
CGGCGATAAAGGCTATAACGGCCTGGCGGAAGTGGGCAAAAAATTTGAAAAAGATACCGGCATTAAAGTG
ACCGTGGAACATCCGGATAAACTGGAAGAAAAATTTCCGCAGGTGGCGGCGACCGGCGATGGCCCGGATA
TTATTTTTTGGGCGCATGATCGCTTTGGCGGCTATGCGCAGAGCGGCCTGCTGGCGGAAATTACCCCGGA
TAAAGCGTTTCAGGATAAACTGTATCCGTTTACCTGGGATGCGGTGCGCTATAACGGCAAACTGATTGCG
TATCCGATTGCGGTGGAAGCGCTGAGCCTGATTTATAACAAAGATCTGCTGCCGAACCCGCCGAAAACCT
GGGAAGAAATTCCGGCGCTGGATAAAGAACTGAAAGCGAAAGGCAAAAGCGCGCTGATGTTTAACCTGCA
GGAACCGTATTTTACCTGGCCGCTGATTGCGGCGGATGGCGGCTATGCGTTTAAATATGAAAACGGCAAA
TATGATATTAAAGATGTGGGCGTGGATAACGCGGGCGCGAAAGCGGGCCTGACCTTTCTGGTGGATCTGA
TTAAAAACAAACATATGAACGCGGATACCGATTATAGCATTGCGGAAGCGGCGTTTAACAAAGGCGAAAC
CGCGATGACCATTAACGGCCCGTGGGCGTGGAGCAACATTGATACCAGCAAAGTGAACTATGGCGTGACC
GTGCTGCCGACCTTTAAAGGCCAGCCGAGCAAACCGTTTGTGGGCGTGCTGAGCGCGGGCATTAACGCGG
CGAGCCCGAACAAAGAACTGGCGAAAGAATTTCTGGAAAACTATCTGCTGACCGATGAAGGCCTGGAAGC
GGTGAACAAAGATAAACCGCTGGGCGCGGTGGCGCTGAAAAGCTATGAAGAAGAACTGGCGAAAGATCCG
CGCATTGCGGCGACCATGGAAAACGCGCAGAAAGGCGAAATTATGCCGAACATTCCGCAGATGAGCGCGT
TTTGGTATGCGGTGCGCACCGCGGTGATTAACGCGGCGAGCGGCCGCCAGACCGTGGATGAAGCGCTGAA
AGATGCGCAGACCAACGAGAACCTTTACTTCCAAGACCTCTCAAGATCTACCGTGGACTCAGTGAATGAG
CAGATCCTGGCCCTGATCACCTACACCGGGTGTGGCATCAGTAGCATTTTCCTTGGCGTCGCTGTAGTGA
CATACATTGCTTTCCACAAGCTGCGCAAGGATTACCCTGCGAAAATCCTGATCAACCTCTGTACAGCTCT
GCTCATGCTGAACCTGGTCTTCTTGATCAACTCCTGGCTCTCCAGCTTCCAGAAGGTGGGAGTCTGTATC
ACAGCTGCAGTTGCCCTGCACTATTTCTTGCTTGTCTCATTTACATGGATGGGACTTGAGGCCGTGCACA
TGTACCTGGCCCTCGTCAAGGTTTTCAACATCTACATCCCGAACTACATCCTCAAGTTCTGTCTGGTGGG
CTGGGGAATTCCCGCAATCATGGTGGCAATTACGGTCTCCGTTAAAAAGGATCTGTACGGCACCCTCTCC
CCGACAACCCCGTTTTGTTGGATCAAGGATGACTCCATCTTTTATATCAGCGTTGTGGCCTATTTTTGCC
TGATTTTTCTGATGAACCTGTCTATGTTTTGCACGGTCCTGGTGCAGCTGAATTCTGTAAAGTCCCAGAT
CCAAAAAACTCGCCGTAAAATGATCCTGCATGACCTGAAAGGCACCATGTCCCTCACTTTTCTGCTCGGC
CTGACATGGGGATTTGCCTTCTTTGCCTGGGGACCGATGAGAAATTTCTTTTTGTATCTTTTTGCAATCT
TTAACACACTCCAGGGATTTTTCATCTTTGTATTCCATTGTGTTATGAAGGAGTCAGTCAGAGAGCAATG
GCAGATCCACTTGTGCTGTGGCTGGCTGCGTCTCGATAACTCCTCAGACGGAAGCTCCCGCTGTCAGATT
AAGGTTGGCTATAAGCAGGAAGGTCTGAAAAAGATTTTTGAGCACAAACTGCTCACCCCGTCTCTGAAAT
CTACCGCAACCTCATCCACCTTCAAATCCCTGGGCAGCGCCCAAGGCACTCCCAGCGAAATCAGTTTCCC
CAATGACGATTTCGACAAAGATCCCTATTGCAGTAGTCCGGGTTCTGACTACAAAGACGATGACGACAAG
TGAAGATCTGACAAAACTCACACATGCCCACCGTGCCCAGCACCTGAACTCCTGGGGGGACCGTCAGTCT
TCCTCTTCCCCCCAAAACCCAAGGACACCCTCATGATCTCCCGGACCCCTGAGGTCACATGCGTGGTGGT
GGACGTGAGCCACGAAGACCCTGAGGTCAAGTTCAACTGGTACGTGGACGGCGTGGAGGTGCATAATGCC
AAGACAAAGCCGCGGGAGGAGCAGTACAACAGCACGTACCGTGTGGTCAGCGTCCTCACCGTCCTGCACC
AGGACTGGCTGAATGGCAAGGAGTACAAGTGCAAGGTCTCCAACAAAGCCCTCCCAGCCCCCATCGAGAA
AACCATCTCCAAAGCCAAAGGGCAGCCCCGAGAACCACAGGTGTACACCCTGCCCCCATCCCGGGAGGAG
ATGACCAAGAACCAGGTCAGCCTGACCTGCCTGGTCAAAGGCTTCTATCCCAGCGACATCGCCGTGGAGT
GGGAGAGCAATGGGCAGCCGGAGAACAACTACAAGACCACGCCTCCCGTGCTGGACTCCGACGGCTCCTT
CTTCCTCTACAGCAAGCTCACCGTGGACAAGAGCAGGTGGCAGCAGGGGAACGTCTTCTCATGCTCCGTG
ATGCACGAGGCTCTGCACAACCACTACACGCAGAAGAGCCTCTCCCTGTCTCCGGGTAAATGAGTGCTAG
CTGGCCAGACATGATAAGATACATTGATGAGTTTGGACAAACCACAACTAGAATGCAGTGAAAAAAATGC
TTTATTTGTGAAATTTGTGATGCTATTGCTTTATTTGTAACCATTATAAGCTGCAATAAACAAGTTAACA
ACAACAATTGCATTCATTTTATGTTTCAGGTTCAGGGGGAGGTGTGGGAGGTTTTTTAAAGCAAGTAAAA
CCTCTACAAATGTGGTATGGAATTAATTCTAAAATACAGCATAGCAAAACTTTAACCTCCAAATCAAGCC
TCTACTTGAATCCTTTTCTGAGGGATGAATAAGGCATAGGCATCAGGGGCTGTTGCCAATGTGCATTAGC
TGTTTGCAGCCTCACCTTCTTTCATGGAGTTTAAGATATAGTGTATTTTCCCAAGGTTTGAACTAGCTCT
TCATTTCTTTATGTTTTAAATGCACTGACCTCCCACATTCCCTTTTTAGTAAAATATTCAGAAATAATTT
AAATACATCATTGCAATGAAAATAAATGTTTTTTATTAGGCAGAATCCAGATGCTCAAGGCCCTTCATAA
TATCCCCCAGTTTAGTAGTTGGACTTAGGGAACAAAGGAACCTTTAATAGAAATTGGACAGCAAGAAAGC
GAGCTTCTAGCTTATCCTCAGTCCTGCTCCTCTGCCACAAAGTGCACGCAGTTGCCGGCCGGGTCGCGCA
GGGCGAACTCCCGCCCCCACGGCTGCTCGCCGATCTCGGTCATGGCCGGCCCGGAGGCGTCCCGGAAGTT
CGTGGACACGACCTCCGACCACTCGGCGTACAGCTCGTCCAGGCCGCGCACCCACACCCAGGCCAGGGTG
TTGTCCGGCACCACCTGGTCCTGGACCGCGCTGATGAACAGGGTCACGTCGTCCCGGACCACACCGGCGA
AGTCGTCCTCCACGAAGTCCCGGGAGAACCCGAGCCGGTCGGTCCAGAACTCGACCGCTCCGGCGACGTC
GCGCGCGGTGAGCACCGGAACGGCACTGGTCAACTTGGCCATGATGGCTCCTCCTGTCAGGAGAGGAAAG
AGAAGAAGGTTAGTACAATTGCTATAGTGAGTTGTATTATACTATGCAGATATACTATGCCAATGATTAA
TTGTCAAACTAGGGCTGCAGGGTTCATAGTGCCACTTTTCCTGCACTGCCCCATCTCCTGCCCACCCTTT
CCCAGGCATAGACAGTCAGTGACTTACCAAACTCACAGGAGGGAGAAGGCAGAAGCTTGAGACAGACCCG
CGGGACCGCCGAACTGCGAGGGGACGTGGCTAGGGCGGCTTCTTTTATGGTGCGCCGGCCCTCGGAGGCA
GGGCGCTCGGGGAGGCCTAGCGGCCAATCTGCGGTGGCAGGAGGCGGGGCCGAAGGCCGTGCCTGACCAA
TCCGGAGCACATAGGAGTCTCAGCCCCCCGCCCCAAAGCAAGGGGAAGTCACGCGCCTGTAGCGCCAGCG
TGTTGTGAAATGGGGGCTTGGGGGGGTTGGGGCCCTGACTAGTCAAAACAAACTCCCATTGACGTCAATG
GGGTGGAGACTTGGAAATCCCCGTGAGTCAAACCGCTATCCACGCCCATTGATGTACTGCCAAAACCGCA
TCATCATGGTAATAGCGATGACTAATACGTAGATGTACTGCCAAGTAGGAAAGTCCCATAAGGTCATGTA
CTGGGCATAATGCCAGGCGGGCCATTTACCGTCATTGACGTCAATAGGGGGCGTACTTGGCATATGATAC
ACTTGATGTACTGCCAAGTGGGCAGTTTACCGTAAATACTCCACCCATTGACGTCAATGGAAAGTCCCTA
TTGGCGTTACTATGGGAACATACGTCATTATTGACGTCAATGGGCGGGGGTCGTTGGGCGGTCAGCCAGG
CGGGCCATTTACCGTAAGTTATGTAACGCCTGCAGGTTAATTAAGAACATGTGAGCAAAAGGCCAGCAAA
AGGCCAGGAACCGTAAAAAGGCCGCGTTGCTGGCGTTTTTCCATAGGCTCCGCCCCCCTGACGAGCATCA
CAAAAATCGACGCTCAAGTCAGAGGTGGCGAAACCCGACAGGACTATAAAGATACCAGGCGTTTCCCCCT
GGAAGCTCCCTCGTGCGCTCTCCTGTTCCGACCCTGCCGCTTACCGGATACCTGTCCGCCTTTCTCCCTT
CGGGAAGCGTGGCGCTTTCTCATAGCTCACGCTGTAGGTATCTCAGTTCGGTGTAGGTCGTTCGCTCCAA
GCTGGGCTGTGTGCACGAACCCCCCGTTCAGCCCGACCGCTGCGCCTTATCCGGTAACTATCGTCTTGAG
TCCAACCCGGTAAGACACGACTTATCGCCACTGGCAGCAGCCACTGGTAACAGGATTAGCAGAGCGAGGT
ATGTAGGCGGTGCTACAGAGTTCTTGAAGTGGTGGCCTAACTACGGCTACACTAGAAGAACAGTATTTGG
TATCTGCGCTCTGCTGAAGCCAGTTACCTTCGGAAAAAGAGTTGGTAGCTCTTGATCCGGCAAACAAACC
ACCGCTGGTAGCGGTGGTTTTTTTGTTTGCAAGCAGCAGATTACGCGCAGAAAAAAAGGATCTCAAGAAG
ATCCTTTGATCTTTTCTACGGGGTCTGACGCTCAGTGGAACGAAAACTCACGTTAAGGGATTTTGGTCAT
GGCTAGTTAATTAACATTTAAATCAGCGGCCGCAATAAAATATCTTTATTTTCATTACATCTGTGTGTTG
GTTTTTTGTGTGAATCGTAACTAACATACGCTCTCCATCAAAACAAAACGAAACAAAACAAACTAGCAAA
ATAGGCTGTCCCCAGTGCAAGTGCAGGTGCCAGAACATTTCTCTATCGAA
Features (pLannotate 1.2.2; 17 found; start..end, strand, type, name):
     31..242     +  promoter       EF-1α core promoter: core promoter for human elongation factor EF-1α
    255..523     +  LTR            5' LTR (truncated): truncated 5' long terminal repeat (LTR) from human T-cell leukemia virus (HTLV) type 1
    573..632     +  sig_peptide    IL-2 signal sequence: human interleukin-2 signal sequence
    633..659     +  CDS            3xHA (fragment): three tandem HA epitope tags
    663..1763    +  CDS            malE (fragment): MALE_ECO57 - Experimental evidence at protein level: Swiss-Prot protein existence level 1. Part of the ABC transporter complex MalEFGK involved in maltose/maltodextrin import. Binds maltose and higher maltodextrins. From Escherichia coli O157:H7.
   1743..2645    +  CDS            Adgrg2 (fragment): AGRG2_MOUSE - Also known as Gpr64, Me6. Experimental evidence at protein level: Swiss-Prot protein existence level 1. Orphan receptor. Could be involved in a signal transduction pathway controlling epididymal function and male fertility. May regulate fluid exchange within epididymis. From Mus musculus (Mouse).
   2784..3560    +  CDS            IGHG2 (fragment): IGHG2_HUMAN - Experimental evidence at protein level: Swiss-Prot protein existence level 1. Constant region of immunoglobulin heavy chains. Immunoglobulins, also known as antibodies, are membrane-bound or secreted glycoproteins produced by B lymphocytes. In the recognition phase of humoral immunity, the membrane-bound immunoglobulins serve as receptors which, upon binding of a specific antigen, trigger the clonal expansion and differentiation of B lymphocytes into immunoglobulins- secreting plasma cells. Secreted immunoglobulins mediate the effector phase of humoral immunity, which results in
   3585..3706    -  polyA_signal   SV40 poly(A) signal: SV40 polyadenylation signal
   3729..3800    -  CDS            large T antigen (fragment): large T antigen from SV40 (simian virus 40)
   3810..4204    -  polyA_signal   β-globin poly(A): human β-globin polyadenylation signal
   4221..4592    -  CDS            ble: BLE_STRHI - Experimental evidence at protein level: Swiss-Prot protein existence level 1. Binding protein with a strong affinity to the bleomycin family of antibiotics. From Streptoalloteichus hindustanus.
   4654..4697    -  promoter       EM7 promoter (fragment): synthetic bacterial promoter&nbsp
   5084..5183    -  promoter       CMV promoter (fragment): human cytomegalovirus (CMV) immediate early promoter
   5185..5488    -  enhancer       CMV enhancer: human cytomegalovirus immediate early enhancer
   5568..6156    -  rep_origin     ori: high-copy-number ColE1/pMB1/pBR322/pUC origin of replication
   6264..6312    +  polyA_signal   poly(A) signal: synthetic polyadenylation signal
   6323..6414    +  misc_feature   pause site: RNA polymerase II transcriptional pause signal from the human α2 globin gene
