[The description below was written by a language model from this plasmid's Addgene catalogue record and pLannotate feature annotations shown in this document.]
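Description:
HA-MBP-TEVpCS-ADGRG4 CTFdeltaTA-FLAG is a 6,420-nt mammalian expression plasmid built on the pFuse-hIgG1-Fc2 backbone. It is propagated in E. coli from a high-copy ColE1/pUC-type origin. Selection relies on a single ble (Zeocin/bleomycin resistance) gene driven by tandem CMV enhancer/promoter and bacterial EM7 promoter elements and terminated by a β-globin poly(A) signal, an arrangement that allows the same marker to work in both bacteria and mammalian cells.

The expression cassette uses the composite promoter typical of pFuse vectors, an EF-1α core promoter joined to a truncated HTLV-1 5' LTR segment. This is followed by the human IL-2 signal sequence, which directs the fusion protein into the secretory pathway. Downstream come an HA epitope, E. coli maltose-binding protein (malE) and, as the name indicates, a TEV protease cleavage site. These are fused to human ADGRG4 (GPR112) lacking residues 1–2727, with a C-terminal FLAG tag. The name suggests that this is the receptor's C-terminal fragment with the tethered agonist removed, leaving the seven-transmembrane region. The automated annotation labels the receptor region as a mouse Adgrg2 fragment, most likely a homology-based match to a related adhesion GPCR rather than the actual insert identity.

The feature table also shows an IgG heavy-chain constant region fragment from the backbone downstream of the insert. Whether it is translated is not stated, although the C-terminal FLAG designation suggests the reading frame ends before it. An SV40 poly(A) signal lies downstream in the annotation, on the opposite strand. The stated purpose is mammalian expression of adhesion GPCR transmembrane domains. The associated work studied tethered agonist signaling, where a construct lacking the agonist would plausibly serve as a comparison.
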