Addgene plasmid #217735: HA-MBP-TEVpCS-ADGRG4 CTFdeltaTA-FLAG
Purpose: Mammalian expression of Adhesion G Protein-Coupled Receptor transmembrane domains
Depositing lab: Stephen Blacklow. Depositing organization: Harvard Medical School. Publication: Heterogeneity of tethered agonist signaling in adhesion G protein-coupled receptors. Dates AN, Jones DTD, Smith JS, Skiba MA, Rich MF, Burruss MM, Kruse AC, Blacklow SC. Cell Chem Biol. 2024 Aug 15;31(8):1542-1553.e4. doi: 10.1016/j.chembiol.2024.03.004. Epub 2024 Apr 11. PubMed 38608683.
Backbone
  Vector backbone: pFuse-hIgG1-Fc2
  Backbone manufacturer: Invitrogen
  Vector type: Mammalian Expression
Growth in bacteria
  Bacterial resistance: Bleocin (Zeocin), 50 μg/mL
  Growth temperature: 37°C
  Growth strain: DH5alpha
  Copy number: High Copy
Gene/Insert
  Gene/Insert name: ADGRG4 (alt name: GPR112)
  Species: H. sapiens (human)
  Mutation: Deletion of residues 1-2727
  Entrez Gene: ADGRG4 (a.k.a. GPR112, PGR17, RP1-299I16)
  Tag / fusion protein: HA (N terminal on insert); FLAG (C terminal on insert)
  Cloning method: Gibson Cloning
Terms and licenses: Academic/Nonprofit Terms; Industry Terms: Not Available to Industry
Depositor comments: Please visit https://www.biorxiv.org/content/10.1101/2022.07.14.500097v2 for bioRxiv preprint.
How to cite: HA-MBP-TEVpCS-ADGRG4 CTFdeltaTA-FLAG was a gift from Stephen Blacklow (Addgene plasmid # 217735 ; http://n2t.net/addgene:217735 ; RRID:Addgene_217735)
